>Addgene plasmid #38801 | RHOB | depositor partial sequence | sequence record 48858 | RHOB sequence 649 bps
ATGCACCATCATCATCATCATTCTTCTGGTGTAGATCTGGGTACCGAGAACCTGTACTTCCAATCCATGA
TCCGCAAGAAGCTGGTGGTGGTGGGCGACGGCGCGTGTGGCAAGACGTGCCTGCTGATCGTGTTCAGTAA
GGACGAGTTCCCCGAGGTGTACGTGCCCACCGTCTTCGAGAACTATGTGGCCGACATTGAGGTGGACGGC
AAGCAGGTGGAGCTGGCGCTGTGGGACACGGCGGGCCAGGAGGACTACGACCGCCTGCGGCCGCTCTCCT
ACCCGGACACCGACGTCATTCTCATGTGCTTCTCGGTGGACAGCCCGGACTCGCTGGAGAACATCCCCGA
GAAGTGGGTCCCCGAGGTGAAGCACTTCTGTCCCAATGTGCCCATCATCCTGGTGGCCAACAAAAAAGAC
CTGCGCAGCGACGAGCATGTCCGCACAGAGCTGGCCCGCATGAAGCAGGAACCCGTGCGCACGGATGACG
GCCGCGCCATGGCCGTGCGCATCCAAGCCTACGACTACCTCGAGTGCTCTGCCAAGACCAAGGAAGGCGT
GCGCGAGGTCTTCGAGACGGCCACGCGCGCCGCGCTGCAGAAGCGCTACGGCTCCCAGAACTGACAGTAA
AGGTGGATACGGATCCGAA
