>Addgene plasmid #38801 | RHOB | addgene partial sequence | sequence record 50230 | T7_term
AAATAATTTTTTGTTTAAACTTTTAGAAGGGAGATATACATATGCACCATCATCATCATCATTCTTCTGG
TGTAGATCTGGGTACCGAGAACCTGTACTTCCAATCCATGATCCGCAAGAAGCTGGTGGTGGTGGGCGAC
GGCGCGTGTGGCAAGACGTGCCTGCTGATCGTGTTCAGTAAGGACGAGTTCCCCGAGGTGTACGTGCCCA
CCGTCTTCGAGAACTATGTGGCCGACATTGAGGTGGACGGCAAGCAGGTGGAGCTGGCGCTGTGGGACAC
GGCGGGCCAGGAGGACTACGACCGCCTGCGGCCGCTCTCCTACCCGGACACCGACGTCATTCTCATGTGC
TTCTCGGTGGACAGCCCGGACTCGCTGGAGAACATCCCCGAGAAGTGGGTCCCCGAGGTGAAGCACTTCT
GTCCCAATGTGCCCATCATCCTGGTGGCCAACAAAAAAGACCTGCGCAGCGACGAGCATGTCCGCACAGA
GCTGGCCCGCATGAAGCAGGAACCCGTGCGCACGGATGACGGCCGCGCCATGGCCGTGCGCATCCAAGCC
TACGACTACCTCGAGTGCTCTGCCAAGACCAAGGAAGGCGTGCGCGAGGTCTTCGAGACGGCCACGCGCG
CCGCGCTGCAGAAGCGCTACGGCTCCCAGAACTGACAGTAAAGGTGGATACGGATCCGAATTCGAGCTCC
GTCGAC
