[The description below was written by a language model from this plasmid's Addgene catalogue record.]
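Description:
RHOB is a bacterial expression plasmid built on the pNIC28-Bsa4 backbone from the SGC, carrying a human RHOB (ras homolog gene family, member B) coding fragment intended for recombinant protein production and structure determination. The plasmid is selected with kanamycin and is recorded as low copy; the specific origin of replication is not stated in the record. No feature table is provided, so the details of the regulatory elements are not explicitly listed. The use of T7 and T7-terminator sequencing primers indicates that the insert sits between T7 promoter and terminator regions, an arrangement that normally drives expression in E. coli hosts supplying T7 RNA polymerase.

The insert is about 649 bp and was introduced by ligation independent cloning. The record cautions that it may not represent the full open reading frame, which is common for constructs whose boundaries have been trimmed to favour soluble, crystallisable protein. The insert is fused at its N terminus to a His tag followed by a TEV protease recognition site, allowing capture of the protein by immobilised metal affinity chromatography and subsequent removal of the tag by TEV cleavage to leave near-native protein. The alternative names include a PDB entry, implying that this construct or its product is linked to a deposited RhoB structure. One inconsistency is that the species is given as human while the linked Entrez Gene entry uses rodent-style nomenclature (Rhob, with aliases Arh6 and Arhb). Typical use is overexpression and purification of this small Rho-family GTPase for crystallography or for biochemical and biophysical studies.
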