Addgene plasmid #38801: RHOB
Purpose: Bacterial expression for structure determination; may not be full ORF
Depositing lab: Nicola Burgess-Brown. Depositing organization: University of Oxford.
Backbone
  Vector backbone: pNIC28-Bsa4
  Backbone manufacturer: SGC
  Vector type: Bacterial Expression
Growth in bacteria
  Bacterial resistance: Kanamycin, 50 μg/mL
  Growth temperature: 37°C
  Growth strain: Mach1
  Copy number: Low Copy
Gene/Insert
  Gene/Insert name: RHOB (alt names: ras homolog gene family, member B; PDB:2FV8)
  Species: H. sapiens (human)
  Insert size (bp): 649
  Entrez Gene: Rhob (a.k.a. Arh6, Arhb)
  Tag / fusion protein: His Tev (N terminal on insert)
  Cloning method: Ligation Independent Cloning
  Sequencing primers: 5′ T7; 3′ T7-term
Terms and licenses: Academic/Nonprofit Terms; Industry Terms: Not Available to Industry
How to cite: RHOB was a gift from Nicola Burgess-Brown (Addgene plasmid # 38801 ; http://n2t.net/addgene:38801 ; RRID:Addgene_38801)
